>Addgene plasmid #234950 | pHAGE2-EF1a-E1MLS-2xMyc-Ku-IRES-Hygro | addgene full sequence | sequence record 467732 | Addgene NGS Result
TTAGCGAGAGCCTGACCTATTGCATCTCCCGCCGTGCACAGGGTGTCACGTTGCAAGACCTGCCTGAAAC
CGAACTGCCCGCTGTTCTGCAGCCGGTCGCGGAGGCCATGGATGCGATCGCTGCGGCCGATCTTAGCCAG
ACGAGCGGGTTCGGCCCATTCGGACCGCAAGGAATCGGTCAATACACTACATGGCGTGATTTCATATGCG
CGATTGCTGATCCCCATGTGTATCACTGGCAAACTGTGATGGACGACACCGTCAGTGCGTCCGTCGCGCA
GGCTCTCGATGAGCTGATGCTTTGGGCCGAGGACTGCCCCGAAGTCCGGCACCTCGTGCACGCGGATTTC
GGCTCCAACAATGTCCTGACGGACAATGGCCGCATAACAGCGGTCATTGACTGGAGCGAGGCGATGTTCG
GGGATTCCCAATACGAGGTCGCCAACATCTTCTTCTGGAGGCCGTGGTTGGCTTGTATGGAGCAGCAGAC
GCGCTACTTCGAGCGGAGGCATCCGGAGCTTGCAGGATCGCCGCGGCTCCGGGCGTATATGCTCCGCATT
GGTCTTGACCAACTCTATCAGAGCTTGGTTGACGGCAATTTCGATGATGCAGCTTGGGCGCAGGGTCGAT
GCGACGCAATCGTCCGATCCGGAGCCGGGACTGTCGGGCGTACACAAATCGCCCGCAGAAGCGCGGCCGT
CTGGACCGATGGCTGTGTAGAAGTACTCGCCGATAGTGGAAACCGACGCCCCAGCACTCGTCCGAGGGCA
AAGGAATAGAGTAGATGCCGACCGGGATCTATCGATAGATCCTAATCAACCTCTGGATTACAAAATTTGT
GAAAGATTGACTGGTATTCTTAACTATGTTGCTCCTTTTACGCTATGTGGATACGCTGCTTTAATGCCTT
TGTATCATGCTATTGCTTCCCGTATGGCTTTCATTTTCTCCTCCTTGTATAAATCCTGGTTGCTGTCTCT
TTATGAGGAGTTGTGGCCCGTTGTCAGGCAACGTGGCGTGGTGTGCACTGTGTTTGCTGACGCAACCCCC
ACTGGTTGGGGCATTGCCACCACCTGTCAGCTCCTTTCCGGGACTTTCGCTTTCCCCCTCCCTATTGCCA
CGGCGGAACTCATCGCCGCCTGCCTTGCCCGCTGCTGGACAGGGGCTCGGCTGTTGGGCACTGACAATTC
CGTGGTGTTGTCGGGGAAATCATCGTCCTTTCCTTGGCTGCTCGCCTGTGTTGCCACCTGGATTCTGCGC
GGGACGTCCTTCTGCTACGTCCCTTCGGCCCTCAATCCAGCGGACCTTCCTTCCCGCGGCCTGCTGCCGG
CTCTGCGGCCTCTTCCGCGTCTTCGCCTTCGCCCTCAGACGAGTCGGATCTCCCTTTGGGCCGCCTCCCC
GCCTGGTACCTTTAAGACCAATGACTTACAAGGCAGCTGTAGATCTTAGCCACTTTTTAAAAGAAAAGGG
GGGACTGGAAGGGCTAATTCACTCCCAACGAAGACAAGATCACCTGCAGGACAGGCGCGCCCTGCTTTTT
GCTTGTACTGGGTCTCTCTGGTTAGACCAGATCTGAGCCTGGGAGCTCTCTGGCTAACTAGGGAACCCAC
TGCTTAAGCCTCAATAAAGCTTGCCTTGAGTGCTTCAAGTAGTGTGTGCCCGTCTGTTGTGTGACTCTGG
TAACTAGAGATCCCTCAGACCCTTTTAGTCAGTGTGGAAAATCTCTAGCACCCGGGCGATTAAGGAAAGG
GCTAGATCATTCTTGAAGACGAAAGGGCCTCGTGATACGCCTATTTTTATAGGTTAATGTCATGATAATA
ATGGTTTCTTAGACGTCAGGTGGCACTTTTCGGGGAAATGTGCGCGGAACCCCTATTTGTTTATTTTTCT
AAATACATTCAAATATGTATCCGCTCATGAGACAATAACCCTGATAAATGCTTCAATAATATTGAAAAAG
GAAGAGTATGAGTATTCAACATTTCCGTGTCGCCCTTATTCCCTTTTTTGCGGCATTTTGCCTTCCTGTT
TTTGCTCACCCAGAAACGCTGGTGAAAGTAAAAGATGCTGAAGATCAGTTGGGTGCACGAGTGGGTTACA
TCGAACTGGATCTCAACAGCGGTAAGATCCTTGAGAGTTTTCGCCCCGAAGAACGTTTTCCAATGATGAG
CACTTTTAAAGTTCTGCTATGTGGCGCGGTATTATCCCGTGTTGACGCCGGGCAAGAGCAACTCGGTCGC
CGCATACACTATTCTCAGAATGACTTGGTTGAGTACTCACCAGTCACAGAAAAGCATCTTACGGATGGCA
TGACAGTAAGAGAATTATGCAGTGCTGCCATAACCATGAGTGATAACACTGCGGCCAACTTACTTCTGAC
AACGATCGGAGGACCGAAGGAGCTAACCGCTTTTTTGCACAACATGGGGGATCATGTAACTCGCCTTGAT
CGTTGGGAACCGGAGCTGAATGAAGCCATACCAAACGACGAGCGTGACACCACGATGCCTGTAGCAATGG
CAACAACGTTGCGCAAACTATTAACTGGCGAACTACTTACTCTAGCTTCCCGGCAACAATTAATAGACTG
GATGGAGGCGGATAAAGTTGCAGGACCACTTCTGCGCTCGGCCCTTCCGGCTGGCTGGTTTATTGCTGAT
AAATCTGGAGCCGGTGAGCGTGGGTCTCGCGGTATCATTGCAGCACTGGGGCCAGATGGTAAGCCCTCCC
GTATCGTAGTTATCTACACGACGGGGAGTCAGGCAACTATGGATGAACGAAATAGACAGATCGCTGAGAT
AGGTGCCTCACTGATTAAGCATTGGTAACTGTCAGACCAAGTTTACTCATATATACTTTAGATTGATTTA
AAACTTCATTTTTAATTTAAAAGGATCTAGGTGAAGATCCTTTTTGATAATCTCATGACCAAAATCCCTT
AACGTGAGTTTTCGTTCCACTGAGCGTCAGACCCCGTAGAAAAGATCAAAGGATCTTCTTGAGATCCTTT
TTTTCTGCGCGTAATCTGCTGCTTGCAAACAAAAAAACCACCGCTACCAGCGGTGGTTTGTTTGCCGGAT
CAAGAGCTACCAACTCTTTTTCCGAAGGTAACTGGCTTCAGCAGAGCGCAGATACCAAATACTGTTCTTC
TAGTGTAGCCGTAGTTAGGCCACCACTTCAAGAACTCTGTAGCACCGCCTACATACCTCGCTCTGCTAAT
CCTGTTACCAGTGGCTGCTGCCAGTGGCGATAAGTCGTGTCTTACCGGGTTGGACTCAAGACGATAGTTA
CCGGATAAGGCGCAGCGGTCGGGCTGAACGGGGGGTTCGTGCACACAGCCCAGCTTGGAGCGAACGACCT
ACACCGAACTGAGATACCTACAGCGTGAGCTATGAGAAAGCGCCACGCTTCCCGAAGGGAGAAAGGCGGA
CAGGTATCCGGTAAGCGGCAGGGTCGGAACAGGAGAGCGCACGAGGGAGCTTCCAGGGGGAAACGCCTGG
TATCTTTATAGTCCTGTCGGGTTTCGCCACCTCTGACTTGAGCGTCGATTTTTGTGATGCTCGTCAGGGG
GGCGGAGCCTATGGAAAAACGCCAGCAACGCGGCCTTTTTACGGTTCCTGGCCTTTTGCTGGCCTTTTGC
TCACATGTTCTTTCCTGCGTTATCCCCTGATTCTGTGGATAACCGTATTACCGCCTTTGAGTGAGCTGAT
ACCGCTCGCCGCAGCCGAACGACCGAGCGCAGCGAGTCAGTGAGCGAGGAAGCGGAAGAGCGCCCAATAC
GCAAACCGCCTCTCCCCGCGCGTTGGCCGATTCATTAATGCAGCAAGCTCATGGCTGACTAATTTTTTTT
ATTTATGCAGAGGCCGAGGCCGCCTCGGCCTCTGAGCTATTCCAGAAGTAGTGAGGAGGCTTTTTTGGAG
GCCTAGGCTTTTGCAAAAAGCTCCCCGTGGCACGACAGGTTTCCCGACTGGAAAGCGGGCAGTGAGCGCA
ACGCAATTAATGTGAGTTAGCTCACTCATTAGGCACCCCAGGCTTTACACTTTATGCTTCCGGCTCGTAT
GTTGTGTGGAATTGTGAGCGGATAACAATTTCACACAGGAAACAGCTATGACATGATTACGAATTTCACA
AATAAAGCATTTTTTTCACTGCATTCTAGTTGTGGTTTGTCCAAACTCATCAATGTATCTTATCATGTCT
GGATCAACTGGATAACTCAAGCTAACCAAAATCATCCCAAACTTCCCACCCCATACCCTATTACCACTGC
CAATTACCTGTGGTTTCATTTACTCTAAACCTGTGATTCCTCTGAATTATTTTCATTTTAAAGAAATTGT
ATTTGTTAAATATGTACTACAAACTTAGTAGTTGGAAGGGCTAATTCACTCCCAAAGAAGACAAGATATC
CTTGATCTGTGGATCTACCACACACAAGGCTACTTCCCTGATTAGCAGAACTACACACCAGGGCCAGGGG
TCAGATATCCACTGACCTTTGGATGGTGCTACAAGCTAGTACCAGTTGAGCCAGATAAGGTAGAAGAGGC
CAATAAAGGAGAGAACACCAGCTTGTTACACCCTGTGAGCCTGCATGGGATGGATGACCCGGAGAGAGAA
GTGTTAGAGTGGAGGTTTGACAGCCGCCTAGCATTTCATCACGTGGCCCGAGAGCTGCATCCGGAGTACT
TCAAGAACTGCTGATATCGAGCTTGCTACAAGGGACTTTCCGCTGGGGACTTTCCAGGGAGGCGTGGCCT
GGGCGGGACTGGGGAGTGGCGAGCCCTCAGATCCTGCATATAAGCAGCTGCTTTTTGCCTGTACTGGGTC
TCTCTGGTTAGACCAGATCTGAGCCTGGGAGCTCTCTGGCTAACTAGGGAACCCACTGCTTAAGCCTCAA
TAAAGCTTGCCTTGAGTGCTTCAAGTAGTGTGTGCCCGTCTGTTGTGTGACTCTGGTAACTAGAGATCCC
TCAGACCCTTTTAGTCAGTGTGGAAAATCTCTAGCAGTGGCGCCCGAACAGGGACTTGAAAGCGAAAGGG
AAACCAGAGGAGCTCTCTCGACGCAGGACTCGGCTTGCTGAAGCGCGCACGGCAAGAGGCGAGGGGCGGC
GACTGGTGAGTACGCCAAAAATTTTGACTAGCGGAGGCTAGAAGGAGAGAGATGGGTGCGAGAGCGTCAG
TATTAAGCGGGGGAGAATTAGATCGCGATGGGAAAAAATTCGGTTAAGGCCAGGGGGAAAGAAAAAATAT
AAATTAAAACATATAGTATGGGCAAGCAGGGAGCTAGAACGATTCGCAGTTAATCCTGGCCTGTTAGAAA
CATCAGAAGGCTGTAGACAAATACTGGGACAGCTACAACCATCCCTTCAGACAGGATCAGAAGAACTTAG
ATCATTATATAATACAGTAGCAACCCTCTATTGTGTGCATCAAAGGATAGAGATAAAAGACACCAAGGAA
GCTTTAGACAAGATAGAGGAAGAGCAAAACAAAAGTAAGACCACCGCACAGCAAGCGGCCGGCCGCTGAT
CTTCAGACCTGGAGGAGGAGATATGAGGGACAATTGGAGAAGTGAATTATATAAATATAAAGTAGTAAAA
ATTGAACCATTAGGAGTAGCACCCACCAAGGCAAAGAGAAGAGTGGTGCAGAGAGAAAAAAGAGCAGTGG
GAATAGGAGCTTTGTTCCTTGGGTTCTTGGGAGCAGCAGGAAGCACTATGGGCGCAGCGTCAATGACGCT
GACGGTACAGGCCAGACAATTATTGTCTGGTATAGTGCAGCAGCAGAACAATTTGCTGAGGGCTATTGAG
GCGCAACAGCATCTGTTGCAACTCACAGTCTGGGGCATCAAGCAGCTTCAGGCAAGAATCCTGGCTGTGG
AAAGATACCTAAAGGATCAACAGCTCCTGGGGATTTGGGGTTGCTCTGGAAAACTCATTTGCACCACTGC
TGTGCCTTGGAATGCTAGTTGGAGTAATAAATCTCTGGAACAGATTTGGAATCACACGACCTGGATGGAG
TGGGACAGAGAAATTAACAATTACACAAGCTTAATACACTCCTTAATTGAAGAATCGCAAAACCAGCAAG
AAAAGAATGAACAAGAATTATTGGAATTAGATAAATGGGCAAGTTTGTGGAATTGGTTTAACATAACAAA
TTGGCTGTGGTATATAAAATTATTCATAATGATAGTAGGAGGCTTGGTAGGTTTAAGAATAGTTTTTGCT
GTACTTTCTATAGTGAATAGAGTTAGGCAGGGATATTCACCATTATCGTTTCAGACCCACCTCCCAACCC
CGAGGGGACCCGACAGGCCCGAAGGAATAGAAGAAGAAGGTGGAGAGAGAGACAGAGACAGATCCATTCG
ATTAGTGAACGGATCTCGACGGTATCGCCGAATTCACAAATGGCAGTATTCATCCACAATTTTAAAAGAA
AAGGGGGGATTGGGGGGTACAGTGCAGGGGAAAGAATAGTAGACATAATAGCAACAGACATACAAACTAA
AGAATTACAAAAACAAATTACAAAAATTCAAAATTTTCGGGTTTATTACAGGGACAGCAGAGATCCAGTT
TGGACTAGTCGTGAGGCTCCGGTGCCCGTCAGTGGGCAGAGCGCACATCGCCCACAGTCCCCGAGAAGTT
GGGGGGAGGGGTCGGCAATTGAACCGGTGCCTAGAGAAGGTGGCGCGGGGTAAACTGGGAAAGTGATGTC
GTGTACTGGCTCCGCCTTTTTCCCGAGGGTGGGGGAGAACCGTATATAAGTGCAGTAGTCGCCGTGAACG
TTCTTTTTCGCAACGGGTTTGCCGCCAGAACACAGGTAAGTGCCGTGTGTGGTTCCCGCGGGCCTGGCCT
CTTTACGGGTTATGGCCCTTGCGTGCCTTGAATTACTTCCACCTGGCTGCAGTACGTGATTCTTGATCCC
GAGCTTCGGGTTGGAAGTGGGTGGGAGAGTTCGAGGCCTTGCGCTTAAGGAGCCCCTTCGCCTCGTGCTT
GAGTTGAGGCCTGGCCTGGGCGCTGGGGCCGCCGCGTGCGAATCTGGTGGCACCTTCGCGCCTGTCTCGC
TGCTTTCGATAAGTCTCTAGCCATTTAAAATTTTTGATGACCTGCTGCGACGCTTTTTTTCTGGCAAGAT
AGTCTTGTAAATGCGGGCCAAGATCTGCACACTGGTATTTCGGTTTTTGGGGCCGCGGGCGGCGACGGGG
CCCGTGCGTCCCAGCGCACATGTTCGGCGAGGCGGGGCCTGCGAGCGCGGCCACCGAGAATCGGACGGGG
GTAGTCTCAAGCTGGCCGGCCTGCTCTGGTGCCTGGCCTCGCGCCGCCGTGTATCGCCCCGCCCTGGGCG
GCAAGGCTGGCCCGGTCGGCACCAGTTGCGTGAGCGGAAAGATGGCCGCTTCCCGGCCCTGCTGCAGGGA
GCTCAAAATGGAGGACGCGGCGCTCGGGAGAGCGGGCGGGTGAGTCACCCACACAAAGGAAAAGGGCCTT
TCCGTCCTCAGCCGTCGCTTCATGTGACTCCACGGAGTACCGGGCGCCGTCCAGGCACCTCGATTAGTTC
TCGAGCTTTTGGAGTACGTCGTCTTTAGGTTGGGGGGAGGGGTTTTATGCGATGGAGTTTCCCCACACTG
AGTGGGTGGAGACTGAAGTTAGGCCAGCTTGGCACTTGATGTAATTCTCCTTGGAATTTGCCCTTTTTGA
GTTTGGATCTTGGTTCATTCTCAAGCCTCAGACAGTGGTTCAAAGTTTTTTTCTTCCATTTCAGGTGTCG
TGAAGCGGCCGCTTAATTAAGTTTCTCGCGGTGCCCTTGCGGCGCAGCTGGGGTCGCGGCCCTGCTCCCC
GCGCTTTCTTAAGGCCCGCGGGCGGCGCAGGAGCGGCACTCGTGGCTGTGGTGGCTTCGGCAGCGGCTTC
AGCAGATCGGCGGCATCAGCGGTAGCACCAGCACTAGCAGCATGAGAAAAATGCTGGCTGCCGTGAGCCG
AGTGCTGTCCGGGGCAAGTCAAAAGCCAGCCTCAAGAGTCTTGGTGGCAAGTAGAAATTTCATTCATGGT
ACCGTCGACGAACAGAAACTCATCAGTGAAGAGGATTTGGGCAGCGAACAGAAACTTATCAGCGAAGAAG
ACCTGGGATCCAGGGCCATTTGGACAGGTTCCATAGCATTTGGCCTGGTAAACGTCCCAGTAAAGGTGTA
CTCTGCTACAGCAGACCATGATATAAGGTTCCATCAGGTACATGCCAAAGATAACGGTCGGATAAGGTAC
AAGCGGGTTTGTGAAGCTTGTGGTGAAGTAGTAGATTACCGCGATTTGGCAAGAGCTTACGAATCAGGTG
ACGGTCAGATGGTGGCAATTACTGACGACGACATCGCCTCTCTGCCGGAGGAAAGATCCAGGGAGATCGA
GGTGTTGGAATTCGTCCCAGCGGCAGATGTTGATCCGATGATGTTTGACCGATCCTATTTTCTTGAACCG
GACTCTAAGAGTTCAAAATCTTATGTGTTGCTTGCAAAGACGCTCGCTGAAACAGATAGGATGGCGATTG
TGCATTTCACTCTCAGAAACAAAACACGGCTTGCTGCGCTGCGCGTGAAGGACTTCGGAAAGCGAGAGGT
GATGATGGTACATACCCTGCTGTGGCCTGACGAGATCCGCGATCCCGACTTTCCGGTTCTGGACCAGAAG
GTCGAGATTAAACCCGCTGAGCTGAAGATGGCGGGTCAAGTCGTCGATAGCATGGCAGACGATTTTAATC
CTGACAGATATCATGACACCTATCAAGAGCAGTTGCAAGAATTGATCGATACGAAACTGGAGGGGGGCCA
GGCCTTCACCGCAGAGGATCAGCCGCGGCTCCTGGATGAGCCTGAAGATGTGAGCGACTTGCTCGCAAAA
CTGGAGGCCTCAGTCAAAGCAAGGTCAAAGGCGAATTCTAACGTTCCAACGCCCCCTGCTAGCGCTCTGC
AGAAAAAACTCGAGGAGCTGGAACTGGATTCTAGATAAACCACGATCGTTATGCTGAGTATGTTAAGCTC
TTTATGACTGTTTTTGTAGTGGTATAGAGTACTGCAGAATACAGTAAGCTGCTCTATTGTAGCATTTCTT
GATGTTGCTTAGTCACTTATTTCATAAACAACTTAATGTTCTGAATAATTTCTTACTAAACATTTTGTTA
TTGGGCAAGTGATTGAAAATAGTAAATGCTTTGTGTGATTGAATCGAATTCAGGGCCCGTTTGTATCTAG
AGCTCGAGGTCGACCAATTCCGGTTATTTTCCACCATATTGCCGTCTTTTGGCAATGTGAGGGCCCGGAA
ACCTGGCCCTGTCTTCTTGACGAGCATTCCTAGGGGTCTTTCCCCTCTCGCCAAAGGAATGCAAGGTCTG
TTGAATGTCGTGAAGGAAGCAGTTCCTCTGGAAGCTTCTTGAAGACAAACAACGTCTGTAGCGACCCTTT
GCAGGCAGCGGAACCCCCCACCTGGCGACAGGTGCCTCTGCGGCCAAAAGCCACGTGTATAAGATACACC
TGCAAAGGCGGCACAACCCCAGTGCCACGTTGTGAGTTGGATAGTTGTGGAAAGAGTCAAATGGCTCTCC
TCAAGCGTATTCAACAAGGGGCTGAAGGATGCCCAGAAGGTACCCCATTGTATGGGATCTGATCTGGGGC
CTCGGTGCACATGCTTTACATGTGTTTAGTCGAGGTTAAAAAACGTCTAGGCCCCCCGAACCACGGGGAC
GTGGTTTTCCTTTGAAAAACACGATGATAATACCATGAAAAAGCCTGAACTCACCGCGACGTCTGTCGAG
AAGTTTCTGATCGAAAAGTTCGACAGCGTCTCCGACCTGATGCAGCTCTCGGAGGGCGAAGAATCTCGTG
CTTTCAGCTTCGATGTAGGAGGGCGTGGATATGTCCTGCGGGTAAATAGCTGCGCCGATGGTTTCTACAA
AGATCGTTATGTTTATCGGCACTTTGCATCGGCCGCGCTCCCGATTCCGGAAGTGCTTGACATTGGGGAA
T
Features (pLannotate 1.2.2; 25 found; start..end, strand, type, name):
    814..1402    +  misc_feature   WPRE: woodchuck hepatitis virus posttranscriptional regulatory element
   1397..1507    +  CDS            nef (fragment): NEF_SIVS4 - Experimental evidence at protein level: Swiss-Prot protein existence level 1. Interferes with TCR signaling from the cell membrane. Interacts with CD247/TCRZ (TCR zeta chain) and exert potent down- regulation of cell surface TCR/CD3 complexes. From Simian immunodeficiency virus (isolate F236/smH4) (SIV-sm) (Simian immunodeficiency virus sooty mangabey monkey).
   1550..1730    +  LTR            5' LTR (truncated): truncated 5' long terminal repeat (LTR) from HIV-1
   1863..1967    +  promoter       AmpR promoter: bla
   1968..2828    +  CDS            AmpR: β-lactamase; bla; confers resistance to ampicillin, carbenicillin, and related antibiotics
   2999..3587    +  rep_origin     ori: high-copy-number ColE1/pMB1/pBR322/pUC origin of replication
   3770..3824    +  CDS            lacI (fragment): lac repressor; lacI; The lac repressor binds to the lac operator to inhibit transcription in E. coli. This inhibition can be relieved by adding lactose or isopropyl-β-D-thiogalactopyranoside (IPTG).
   3830..3923    +  rep_origin     SV40 ori (fragment): SV40 origin of replication
   3948..3985    +  CDS            lacI (fragment): lac repressor; lacI; The lac repressor binds to the lac operator to inhibit transcription in E. coli. This inhibition can be relieved by adding lactose or isopropyl-β-D-thiogalactopyranoside (IPTG).
   3998..4019    +  protein_bind   CAP binding site: CAP binding activates transcription in the presence of cAMP. E. coli catabolite activator protein
   4034..4064    +  promoter       lac promoter: promoter for the E. coli lac operon
   4072..4088    +  protein_bind   lac operator: The lac repressor binds to the lac operator to inhibit transcription in E. coli. This inhibition can be relieved by adding lactose or isopropyl-β-D-thiogalactopyranoside (IPTG). lac repressor encoded by lacI
   4122..4205    +  polyA_signal   SV40 poly(A) signal (fragment): SV40 polyadenylation signal
   4372..4701    +  CDS            nef (fragment): NEF_HV1BR - Experimental evidence at protein level: Swiss-Prot protein existence level 1. Extracellular Nef protein targets CD4(+) T-lymphocytes for apoptosis by interacting with CXCR4 surface receptors (PubMed:14990729). From Human immunodeficiency virus type 1 group M subtype B (isolate BRU/LAI) (HIV-1).
   4749..5006    +  LTR            5' LTR (truncated): truncated 5' long terminal repeat (LTR) from HIV-1
   5053..5178    +  misc_feature   HIV-1 Ψ: packaging signal of human immunodeficiency virus type 1
   5162..5500    +  CDS            HIV-1 gag (fragment): gag protein from human immunodeficiency virus 1; gag
   5624..5960    +  ncRNA          RRE: Accession: RF00036 - HIV Rev response element
   6285..6385    +  CDS            Rev (fragment): human immunodeficiency virus 1 (HIV-1) Rev protein; rev; enhances nuclear export of unspliced and incompletely spliced viral mRNAs
   6430..6547    +  misc_feature   cPPT/CTS: central polypurine tract and central termination sequence of HIV-1
   6595..7773    +  promoter       EF-1α promoter: strong constitutive promoter for human elongation factor EF-1α
   7952..8041    +  CDS            PDHA1 (fragment): ODPA_HUMAN - Also known as PHE1A. Experimental evidence at protein level: Swiss-Prot protein existence level 1. The pyruvate dehydrogenase complex catalyzes the overall conversion of pyruvate to acetyl-CoA and CO(2), and thereby links the glycolytic pathway to the tricarboxylic cycle. From Homo sapiens (Human).
   8132..8947    +  CDS            mku: KU_MYCTU - Experimental evidence at protein level: Swiss-Prot protein existence level 1. With LigD forms a non-homologous end joining (NHEJ) repair enzyme. Binds linear dsDNA with 5'- and 3'-overhangs but not closed circular dsDNA nor ssDNA. One dimer binds for every 30 bp. Recruits and stimulates the ligase activity of LigD but not of T4 ligase or a human ligase complex (LIG4/XRCC4). Attenuates the 3'- to 5'-exonuclease activity of LigD. Stimulates the template-directed addition of dNTPs by LigD on 5'-overhangs and nuclease activity on 3'-overhangs. From Mycobacterium tuberculosis (strain ATC
   9299..9760    +  misc_feature   IRES: internal ribosome entry site (IRES) of the encephalomyocarditis virus (EMCV)
   9765..776     +  CDS            hph (across the origin): KHYB_ECOLX - Experimental evidence at protein level: Swiss-Prot protein existence level 1. The aminoglycoside phosphotransferases achieve inactivation of their antibiotic substrates by phosphorylation. Only phosphorylates hygromycin and closely related compounds such as demethyl analogs and destomycin. From Escherichia coli.
