[The description below was written by a language model from this plasmid's Addgene catalogue record and pLannotate feature annotations shown in this document.]
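Description:
pHAGE2-EF1a-E1MLS-2xMyc-Ku-IRES-Hygro is a 10 kb HIV-1-based lentiviral transfer plasmid for stable expression of a mitochondrially targeted bacterial Ku protein in mammalian cells. It is built on the pHAGE2-EF1a-MCS-IRES-Hygro backbone and is maintained in E. coli through a high-copy ColE1/pUC-type origin and an ampicillin resistance (β-lactamase) gene. The viral portion carries the elements expected of such a vector: an upstream LTR, the Ψ packaging signal with a gag fragment, the Rev response element for nuclear export of the genomic RNA, and the cPPT/CTS that aids nuclear import. WPRE lies downstream of the expression cassette to boost transcript levels, followed by the second LTR. The annotation software labels both LTRs as truncated 5' LTRs, so the record does not by itself establish whether the 3' LTR is a self-inactivating version.

The payload is a single bicistronic transcript driven by the strong constitutive human EF-1α promoter. The first open reading frame begins with the mitochondrial localization signal of the pyruvate dehydrogenase E1 alpha subunit (detected as a PDHA1 fragment). According to the name and catalogue entry, this is followed by two Myc epitope tags and then a human codon-optimized Mycobacterium tuberculosis Ku (mku); the tags themselves are not annotated in the feature table. Ku binds the ends of linear double-stranded DNA and partners with LigD in bacterial non-homologous end joining. An EMCV IRES then permits translation of hygromycin phosphotransferase from the same message, so hygromycin selection enriches for transduced cells that also express mito-Ku. The associated publication title indicates use in reconstituting end joining inside human mitochondria to engineer mtDNA deletions.
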