Addgene plasmid #234950: pHAGE2-EF1a-E1MLS-2xMyc-Ku-IRES-Hygro
Purpose: Human codon optimized Ku (Mycobacterium) with N-terminal E1 MLS expressing plasmid
Depositing lab: Agnel Sfeir. Depositing organization: Memorial Sloan-Kettering Cancer Center. Publication: Engineering mtDNA Deletions by Reconstituting End-Joining in Human Mitochondria. Fu Y, Land M, Cui R, Kavlashvili T, Kim M, Lieber T, Ryu KW, DeBitetto E, Masilionis I, Saha R, Takizawa M, Baker D, Tigano M, Reznik E, Sharma R, Chaligne R, Thompson CB, Pe'er D, Sfeir A. bioRxiv [Preprint]. 2024 Oct 17:2024.10.15.618543. doi: 10.1101/2024.10.15.618543. PubMed 39463974.
Backbone
  Vector backbone: pHAGE2-EF1a-MCS-IRES-Hygro
  Vector type: Mammalian Expression, Lentiviral
  Selectable markers: Hygromycin
Growth in bacteria
  Bacterial resistance: Ampicillin, 100 μg/mL
  Growth temperature: 30°C
  Growth strain: NEB Stable
  Copy number: High Copy
Gene/Insert
  Gene/Insert name: human codon optimized Ku with N-terminal mitochondrial localization signal of pyruvate dehydrogenase E1 subunit (alt names: mku; mito-Ku)
  Species: Mycobacterium tuberculosis
  Promoter: EF1a
  Tag / fusion protein: Myc (N terminal on insert)
  Cloning method: Other
  Sequencing primers: 5′ CGTCCAGGCACCTCGATTAG
Terms and licenses: Academic/Nonprofit Terms; Industry Terms: Not Available to Industry
How to cite: pHAGE2-EF1a-E1MLS-2xMyc-Ku-IRES-Hygro was a gift from Agnel Sfeir (Addgene plasmid # 234950 ; http://n2t.net/addgene:234950 ; RRID:Addgene_234950)
